Addgene plasmid #52489: pRVdG-4RFP
Purpose: Expresses TagRFP-T
Depositing lab: Sebastian Seung. Depositing organization: Massachusetts Institute of Technology. Publication: Young dentate granule cells mediate pattern separation, whereas old granule cells facilitate pattern completion. Nakashiba T, Cushman JD, Pelkey KA, Renaudineau S, Buhl DL, McHugh TJ, Rodriguez Barrera V, Chittajallu R, Iwamoto KS, McBain CJ, Fanselow MS, Tonegawa S. Cell. 2012 Mar 30;149(1):188-201. doi: 10.1016/j.cell.2012.01.046. Epub 2012 Feb 23. PubMed 22365813.
Backbone
  Vector backbone: cSPBN (pSAD)
  Backbone manufacturer: Karl-Klaus Conzelmann & Matthias Schnell
  Backbone size w/o insert (bp): 13782
  Total vector size (bp): 14517
  Vector type: Rabies Virus
Growth in bacteria
  Bacterial resistance: Ampicillin, 100 μg/mL
  Growth temperature: 37°C
  Growth strain: DH5alpha
  Growth instructions: DH5alpha at 37C
  Copy number: High Copy
Gene/Insert
  Gene/Insert name: TagRFP-T
  Species: Synthetic
  Insert size (bp): 735
  Promoter: CMV
  Cloning method: Unknown
  Sequencing primers: 5′ unknown
Terms and licenses: Academic/Nonprofit Terms; Industry Terms: Not Available to Industry
How to cite: pRVdG-4RFP was a gift from Sebastian Seung (Addgene plasmid # 52489 ; http://n2t.net/addgene:52489 ; RRID:Addgene_52489)
