[The description below was written by a language model from this plasmid's Addgene catalogue record and pLannotate feature annotations shown in this document.]
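Description:
pRVdG-4RFP is a rabies virus genome plasmid built on the cSPBN (pSAD) backbone. It carries a full-length cDNA copy of a glycoprotein-deleted SAD B19 rabies genome, about 14.5 kb in total, in a pBluescript-type bacterial vector. It is propagated in E. coli as a high-copy plasmid through a ColE1/pUC origin and selected with ampicillin (AmpR). An f1 origin and remnants of the lacZα/MCS region remain from the cloning vector.

The annotated viral genes run in the order N, P, M, TagRFP-T, L. No G (glycoprotein) coding sequence is annotated, and the red fluorescent protein TagRFP-T sits between M and L, where G lies in the native rabies genome, which fits the "dG" in the name. The viral cDNA is placed downstream of a CMV enhancer/promoter and a T7 promoter, so the full-length viral RNA can be transcribed either by host RNA polymerase II or by T7 polymerase. A hammerhead ribozyme upstream and a hepatitis delta virus ribozyme downstream, followed by a T7 terminator, self-cleave the transcript to give precise genome ends, which are needed for encapsidation and replication. The catalogue lists CMV as the promoter, but it drives the genomic transcript. Once virus is recovered, TagRFP-T would be expressed as a viral transcription unit by the L/P polymerase.

The record gives the purpose only as expression of TagRFP-T. Constructs of this kind are generally used to rescue G-deleted rabies virus in cells that supply the glycoprotein and helper proteins in trans. The resulting virus labels infected neurons red and cannot spread unless G is complemented, which is the basis of retrograde and monosynaptic tracing. The short HIV-1 LTR and SET1 annotations are probably incidental sequence matches.
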