Features (pLannotate 1.2.2; 25 found; start..end, strand, type, name):
      3..361     +  rep_origin     f1 ori (sequence partly withheld): f1 bacteriophage origin of replication; arrow indicates direction of (+) strand synthesis
    463..618     -  CDS            lacZα (fragment): LacZα fragment of β-galactosidase; lacZ fragment
    624..652     -  misc_feature   MCS (fragment): pBluescript multiple cloning site
    658..1037    +  enhancer       CMV enhancer: human cytomegalovirus immediate early enhancer
   1038..1241    +  promoter       CMV promoter: human cytomegalovirus (CMV) immediate early promoter
   1237..1270    +  LTR            5' LTR (truncated) (fragment): truncated 5' long terminal repeat (LTR) from HIV-1
   1286..1304    +  promoter       T7 promoter: promoter for bacteriophage T7 RNA polymerase
   1330..1355    +  misc_RNA       sTRSV HHRz (fragment): hammerhead ribozyme from the tobacco ringspot virus satellite RNA (Khvorova et al., 2003)
   1441..2790    +  CDS            N: NCAP_RABVS - Experimental evidence at protein level: Swiss-Prot protein existence level 1. Encapsidates the genome in a ratio of one protein N per nine ribonucleotides, protecting it from nucleases. If expressed without protein P it binds non-specifically RNA and therefore can bind it's own mRNA. Interaction with protein P abolishes any non-specific RNA binding, and prevents phosphorylation. The soluble N-P complex encapsidates specifically the genomic RNA, with protein N protecting the genome like a pearl necklace. The encapsidated genomic RNA is termed the nucleocapsid (NC) and serves as tem
   2884..3774    +  CDS            P: PHOSP_RABVS - Experimental evidence at protein level: Swiss-Prot protein existence level 1. Non catalytic polymerase cofactor and regulatory protein that plays a role in viral transcription and replication. Stabilizes the RNA polymerase L to the N-RNA template and binds the soluble protein N, preventing it from encapsidating non-genomic RNA. Also inhibits host IFN-alpha and IFN-beta signaling by binding and retaining phosphorylated STAT1 in the cytoplasm or by inhibiting the DNA binding of STAT1 in the nucleus. Might be involved, through interaction with host dynein, in intracellular microtubu
   3866..4471    +  CDS            M: MATRX_RABVS - Experimental evidence at protein level: Swiss-Prot protein existence level 1. Plays a major role in assembly, budding and uncoating of virion after membrane fusion (PubMed:33208464). Completely covers the ribonucleoprotein coil and keep it in condensed bullet-shaped form. Inhibits viral transcription and stimulates replication. Plays a major role in early induction of TRAIL-mediated apoptosis in infected neurons (PubMed:12771432, PubMed:9847327). From Rabies virus (strain SAD B19) (RABV).
   4695..5426    +  CDS            TagRFP-T: TagRFP-T is a basic (constitutively fluorescent) red fluorescent protein published in 2008, derived from Entacmaea quadricolor. It has low acid sensitivity.
   5534..11914   +  CDS            L: L_RABVS - Experimental evidence at protein level: Swiss-Prot protein existence level 1. RNA-directed RNA polymerase that catalyzes the replication of viral genomic RNA. The template is composed of the viral RNA tightly encapsidated by the nucleoprotein (N). The replicase mode is dependent on intracellular N protein concentration. In this mode, the polymerase replicates the whole viral genome without recognizing transcriptional signals, and the replicated genome is not caped or polyadenylated. From Rabies virus (strain SAD B19) (RABV).
  12046..12138   +  ncRNA          HDV ribozyme: Accession: RF00094 - Hepatitis delta virus ribozyme
  12146..12195   +  CDS            SET1 (fragment): solubility-enhancement tag derived from T7 phage gene 10B
  12203..12250   +  terminator     T7 terminator: transcription terminator for bacteriophage T7 RNA polymerase
  12272..12313   -  misc_feature   MCS (fragment): pBluescript multiple cloning site
  12326..12344   -  promoter       T3 promoter: promoter for bacteriophage T3 RNA polymerase
  12387..12409   -  protein_bind   lac operator (fragment): The lac repressor binds to the lac operator to inhibit transcription in E. coli. This inhibition can be relieved by adding lactose or isopropyl-β-D-thiogalactopyranoside (IPTG). lac repressor encoded by lacI
  12413..12443   -  promoter       lac promoter: promoter for the E. coli lac operon
  12458..12479   -  protein_bind   CAP binding site: CAP binding activates transcription in the presence of cAMP. E. coli catabolite activator protein
  12492..12584   -  CDS            lacI (fragment): lac repressor; lacI; The lac repressor binds to the lac operator to inhibit transcription in E. coli. This inhibition can be relieved by adding lactose or isopropyl-β-D-thiogalactopyranoside (IPTG).
  12767..13355   -  rep_origin     ori: high-copy-number ColE1/pMB1/pBR322/pUC origin of replication
  13526..14386   -  CDS            AmpR: β-lactamase; bla; confers resistance to ampicillin, carbenicillin, and related antibiotics
  14387..14491   -  promoter       AmpR promoter: bla
>Addgene plasmid #52489 | pRVdG-4RFP | depositor full sequence | sequence record 81389 | pRVdG-4RFP sequence 14517 bps
GG
[124 nt withheld, positions 3-126]
C
[91 nt withheld, positions 128-218]
A
[49 nt withheld, positions 220-268]
CCTTTGACGTTGGAGTCCACGTTCTTT
[37 nt withheld, positions 296-332]
ACCCTATCTCGGTCTATTCTTTTGATTTATAAGGGATTTTGCCGATTTCGGCCTATTGGTTAAAAAAATG
AGCTGATTTAACAAAAATTTAACGCGAATTTTAACAAAATATTAACGCTTACAATTTCCATTCGCCATTC
AGGCTGCGCAACTGTTGGGAAGGGCGATCGGTGCGGGCCTCTTCGCTATTACGCCAGCTGGCGAAAGGGG
GATGTGCTGCAAGGCGATTAAGTTGGGTAACGCCAGGGTTTTCCCAGTCACGACGTTGTAAAACGACGGC
CAGTGAGCGCGCGATAAGCTTGATATCGAATTCCTGCAGCGCGTTGACATTGATTATTGACTAGTTATTA
ATAGTAATCAATTACGGGGTCATTAGTTCATAGCCCATATATGGAGTTCCGCGTTACATAACTTACGGTA
AATGGCCCGCCTGGCTGACCGCCCAACGACCCCCGCCCATTGACGTCAATAATGACGTATGTTCCCATAG
TAACGCCAATAGGGACTTTCCATTGACGTCAATGGGTGGAGTATTTACGGTAAACTGCCCACTTGGCAGT
ACATCAAGTGTATCATATGCCAAGTACGCCCCCTATTGACGTCAATGACGGTAAATGGCCCGCCTGGCAT
TATGCCCAGTACATGACCTTATGGGACTTTCCTACTTGGCAGTACATCTACGTATTAGTCATCGCTATTA
CCATGGTGATGCGGTTTTGGCAGTACATCAATGGGCGTGGATAGCGGTTTGACTCACGGGGATTTCCAAG
TCTCCACCCCATTGACGTCAATGGGAGTTTGTTTTGGCACCAAAATCAACGGGACTTTCCAAAATGTCGT
AACAACTCCGCCCCATTGACGCAAATGGGCGGTAGGCGTGTACGGTGGGAGGTCTATATAAGCAGAGCTC
TCTGGCTAACTAGAGAACCCACTGCTTACTGGCTTATCGAAATTAATACGACTCACTATAGGGAGACCCA
AGCTGGCTAGATTAAGCGTCTGATGAGTCCGTGAGGACGAAACCCGGCGTACCGGGTCACGCTTAACAAC
CAGATCAAAGAAAAAACAGACATTGTCAATTGCAAAGCAAAAATGTAACACCCCTACAATGGATGCCGAC
AAGATTGTATTCAAAGTCAATAATCAGGTGGTCTCTTTGAAGCCTGAGATTATCGTGGATCAATATGAGT
ACAAGTACCCTGCCATCAAAGATTTGAAAAAGCCCTGTATAACCCTAGGAAAGGCTCCCGATTTAAATAA
AGCATACAAGTCAGTTTTGTCAGGCATGAGCGCCGCCAAACTTAATCCTGACGATGTATGTTCCTATTTG
GCAGCGGCAATGCAGTTTTTTGAGGGGACATGTCCGGAAGACTGGACCAGCTATGGAATTGTGATTGCAC
GAAAAGGAGATAAGATCACCCCAGGTTCTCTGGTGGAGATAAAACGTACTGATGTAGAAGGGAATTGGGC
TCTGACAGGAGGCATGGAACTGACAAGAGACCCCACTGTCCCTGAGCATGCGTCCTTAGTCGGTCTTCTC
TTGAGTCTGTATAGGTTGAGCAAAATATCCGGGCAAAACACTGGTAACTATAAGACAAACATTGCAGACA
GGATAGAGCAGATTTTTGAGACAGCCCCTTTTGTTAAAATCGTGGAACACCATACTCTAATGACAACTCA
CAAAATGTGTGCTAATTGGAGTACTATACCAAACTTCAGATTTTTGGCCGGAACCTATGACATGTTTTTC
TCCCGGATTGAGCATCTATATTCAGCAATCAGAGTGGGCACAGTTGTCACTGCTTATGAAGACTGTTCAG
GACTGGTATCATTTACTGGGTTCATAAAACAAATCAATCTCACCGCTAGAGAGGCAATACTATATTTCTT
CCACAAGAACTTTGAGGAAGAGATAAGAAGAATGTTTGAGCCAGGGCAGGAGACAGCTGTTCCTCACTCT
TATTTCATCCACTTCCGTTCACTAGGCTTGAGTGGGAAATCTCCTTATTCATCAAATGCTGTTGGTCACG
TGTTCAATCTCATTCACTTTGTAGGATGCTATATGGGTCAAGTCAGATCCCTAAATGCAACGGTTATTGC
TGCATGTGCTCCTCATGAAATGTCTGTTCTAGGGGGCTATCTGGGAGAGGAATTCTTCGGGAAAGGGACA
TTTGAAAGAAGATTCTTCAGAGATGAGAAAGAACTTCAAGAATACGAGGCGGCTGAACTGACAAAGACTG
ACGTAGCACTGGCAGATGATGGAACTGTCAACTCTGACGACGAGGACTACTTTTCAGGTGAAACCAGAAG
TCCGGAGGCTGTTTATACTCGAATCATGATGAATGGAGGTCGACTAAAGAGATCTCACATACGGAGATAT
GTCTCAGTCAGTTCCAATCATCAAGCCCGTCCAAACTCATTCGCCGAGTTTCTAAACAAGACATATTCGA
GTGACTCATAAGAAGTTGAATAACAAAATGCCGGAAATCTACGGATTGTGTATATCCATCATGAAAAAAA
CTAACACCCCTCCTTTCGAACCATCCCAAACATGAGCAAGATCTTTGTCAATCCTAGTGCTATTAGAGCC
GGTCTGGCCGATCTTGAGATGGCTGAAGAAACTGTTGATCTGATCAATAGAAATATCGAAGACAATCAGG
CTCATCTCCAAGGGGAACCCATAGAGGTGGACAATCTCCCTGAGGATATGGGGCGACTTCACCTGGATGA
TGGAAAATCGCCCAACCATGGTGAGATAGCCAAGGTGGGAGAAGGCAAGTATCGAGAGGACTTTCAGATG
GATGAAGGAGAGGATCCTAGCTTCCTGTTCCAGTCATACCTGGAAAATGTTGGAGTCCAAATAGTCAGAC
AAATGAGGTCAGGAGAGAGATTTCTCAAGATATGGTCACAGACCGTAGAAGAGATTATATCCTATGTCGC
GGTCAACTTTCCCAACCCTCCAGGAAAGTCTTCAGAGGATAAATCAACCCAGACTACTGGCCGAGAGCTC
AAGAAGGAGACAACACCCACTCCTTCTCAGAGAGAAAGCCAATCATCGAAAGCCAGGATGGCGGCTCAAA
TTGCTTCTGGCCCTCCAGCCCTTGAATGGTCGGCTACCAATGAAGAGGATGATCTATCAGTGGAGGCTGA
GATCGCTCACCAGATTGCAGAAAGTTTCTCCAAAAAATATAAGTTTCCCTCTCGATCCTCAGGGATACTC
TTGTATAATTTTGAGCAATTGAAAATGAACCTTGATGATATAGTTAAAGAGGCAAAAAATGTACCAGGTG
TGACCCGTTTAGCCCATGACGGGTCCAAACTCCCCCTAAGATGTGTACTGGGATGGGTCGCTTTGGCCAA
CTCTAAGAAATTCCAGTTGTTAGTCGAATCCGACAAGCTGAGTAAAATCATGCAAGATGACTTGAATCGC
TATACATCTTGCTAACCGAACCTCTCCCCTCAGTCCCTCTAGACAATAAAATCCGAGATGTCCCAAAGTC
AACATGAAAAAAACAGGCAACACCACTGATAAAATGAACCTCCTACGTAAGATAGTGAAAAACCGCAGGG
ACGAGGACACTCAAAAATCCTCTCCCGCGTCAGCCCCTCTGGATGACGATGACTTGTGGCTTCCACCCCC
TGAATACGTCCCGCTGAAAGAACTTACAGGCAAGAAGAACATGAGGAACTTTTGTATCAACGGAAGGGTT
AAAGTGTGTAGCCCGAATGGTTACTCGTTCAGGATCCTGCGGCACATTCTGAAATCATTCGACGAGATAT
ATTCTGGGAATCATAGGATGATCGGGTTAGTCAAAGTGGTTATTGGACTGGCTTTGTCAGGATCTCCAGT
CCCTGAGGGCCTGAACTGGGTATACAAATTGAGGAGAACCTTTATCTTCCAGTGGGCTGATTCCAGGGGC
CCTCTTGAAGGGGAGGAGTTGGAATACTCTCAGGAGATCACTTGGGATGATGATACTGAGTTCGTCGGAT
TGCAAATAAGAGTGATTGCAAAACAGTGTCATATCCAGGGCAGAGTCTGGTGTATCAACATGAACCCGAG
AGCATGTCAACTATGGTCTGACATGTCTCTTCAGACACAAAGGTCCGAAGAGGACAAAGATTCCTCTCTG
CTTCTAGAATAATCAGATTATATCCCGCAAATTTATCACTTGTTTACCTCTGGAGGAGAGAACATATGGG
CTCAACTCCAACCCTTGGGAGCAATATAACAAAAAACATGTTATGGTGCCATTAAACCGCTGCATTTCAT
CAAAGTCAAGTTGATTACCTTTACATTTTGATCCTCTTGGATGTGAAAAAAACTATTAACATCCCTCAAA
AGACCCCGGGAAAGCCGCCACCATGGTGTCTAAGGGCGAAGAGCTGATTAAGGAGAACATGCACATGAAG
CTGTACATGGAGGGCACCGTGAACAACCACCACTTCAAGTGCACATCCGAGGGCGAAGGCAAGCCCTACG
AGGGCACCCAGACCATGAGAATCAAGGTGGTCGAGGGCGGCCCTCTCCCCTTCGCCTTCGACATCCTGGC
TACCAGCTTCATGTACGGCAGCAGAACCTTCATCAACCACACCCAGGGCATCCCCGACTTCTTTAAGCAG
TCCTTCCCTGAGGGCTTCACATGGGAGAGAGTCACCACATACGAAGACGGGGGCGTGCTGACCGCTACCC
AGGACACCAGCCTCCAGGACGGCTGCCTCATCTACAACGTCAAGATCAGAGGGGTGAACTTCCCATCCAA
CGGCCCTGTGATGCAGAAGAAAACACTCGGCTGGGAGGCCAACACCGAGATGCTGTACCCCGCTGACGGC
GGCCTGGAAGGCAGAACCGACATGGCCCTGAAGCTCGTGGGCGGGGGCCACCTGATCTGCAACTTCAAGA
CCACATACAGATCCAAGAAACCCGCTAAGAACCTCAAGATGCCCGGCGTCTACTATGTGGACCACAGACT
GGAAAGAATCAAGGAGGCCGACAAAGAGACCTACGTCGAGCAGCACGAGGTGGCTGTGGCCAGATACTGC
GACCTCCCTAGCAAACTGGGGCACAAACTTAATGGCATGGACGAGCTGTACAAGTAAGCTAGCTTATAAA
GTGCTGGGTCATCTAAGCTTTTCAGTCGAGAAAAAAACATTAGATCAGAAGAACAACTGGCAACACTTCT
CAACCTGAGACTTACTTCAAGATGCTCGATCCTGGAGAGGTCTATGATGACCCTATTGACCCAATCGAGT
TAGAGGCTGAACCCAGAGGAACCCCCATTGTCCCCAACATCTTGAGGAACTCTGACTACAATCTCAACTC
TCCTTTGATAGAAGATCCTGCTAGACTAATGTTAGAATGGTTAAAAACAGGGAATAGACCTTATCGGATG
ACTCTAACAGACAATTGCTCCAGGTCTTTCAGAGTTTTGAAAGATTATTTCAAGAAGGTAGATTTGGGTT
CTCTCAAGGTGGGCGGAATGGCTGCACAGTCAATGATTTCTCTCTGGTTATATGGTGCCCACTCTGAATC
CAACAGGAGCCGGAGATGTATAACAGACTTGGCCCATTTCTATTCCAAGTCGTCCCCCATAGAGAAGCTG
TTGAATCTCACGCTAGGAAATAGAGGGCTGAGAATCCCCCCAGAGGGAGTGTTAAGTTGCCTTGAGAGGG
TTGATTATGATAATGCATTTGGAAGGTATCTTGCCAACACGTATTCCTCTTACTTGTTCTTCCATGTAAT
CACCTTATACATGAACGCCCTAGACTGGGATGAAGAAAAGACCATCCTAGCATTATGGAAAGATTTAACC
TCAGTGGACATCGGGAAGGACTTGGTAAAGTTCAAAGACCAAATATGGGGACTGCTGATCGTGACAAAGG
ACTTTGTTTACTCCCAAAGTTCCAATTGTCTTTTTGACAGAAACTACACACTTATGCTAAAAGATCTTTT
CTTGTCTCGCTTCAACTCCTTAATGGTCTTGCTCTCTCCCCCAGAGCCCCGATACTCAGATGACTTGATA
TCTCAACTATGCCAGCTGTACATTGCTGGGGATCAAGTCTTGTCTATGTGTGGAAACTCCGGCTATGAAG
TCATCAAAATATTGGAGCCATATGTCGTGAATAGTTTAGTCCAGAGAGCAGAAAAGTTTAGGCCTCTCAT
TCATTCCTTGGGAGACTTTCCTGTATTTATAAAAGACAAGGTAAGTCAACTTGAAGAGACGTTCGGTCCC
TGTGCAAGAAGGTTCTTTAGGGCTCTGGATCAATTCGACAACATACATGACTTGGTTTTTGTGTTTGGCT
GTTACAGGCATTGGGGGCACCCATATATAGATTATCGAAAGGGTCTGTCAAAACTATATGATCAGGTTCA
CCTTAAAAAAATGATAGATAAGTCCTACCAGGAGTGCTTAGCAAGCGACCTAGCCAGGAGGATCCTTAGA
TGGGGTTTTGATAAGTACTCCAAGTGGTATCTGGATTCAAGATTCCTAGCCCGAGACCACCCCTTGACTC
CTTATATCAAAACCCAAACATGGCCACCCAAACATATTGTAGACTTGGTGGGGGATACATGGCACAAGCT
CCCGATCACGCAGATCTTTGAGATTCCTGAATCAATGGATCCGTCAGAAATATTGGATGACAAATCACAT
TCTTTCACCAGAACGAGACTAGCTTCTTGGCTGTCAGAAAACCGAGGGGGGCCTGTTCCTAGCGAAAAAG
TTATTATCACGGCCCTGTCTAAGCCGCCTGTCAATCCCCGAGAGTTTCTGAGGTCTATAGACCTCGGAGG
ATTGCCAGATGAAGACTTGATAATTGGCCTCAAGCCAAAGGAACGGGAATTGAAGATTGAAGGTCGATTC
TTTGCTCTAATGTCATGGAATCTAAGATTGTATTTTGTCATCACTGAAAAACTCTTGGCCAACTACATCT
TGCCACTTTTTGACGCGCTGACTATGACAGACAACCTGAACAAGGTGTTTAAAAAGCTGATCGACAGGGT
CACCGGGCAAGGGCTTTTGGACTATTCAAGGGTCACATATGCATTTCACCTGGACTATGAAAAGTGGAAC
AACCATCAAAGATTAGAGTCAACAGAGGATGTATTTTCTGTCCTAGATCAAGTGTTTGGATTGAAGAGAG
TGTTTTCTAGAACACACGAGTTTTTTCAAAAGGCCTGGATCTATTATTCAGACAGATCAGACCTCATCGG
GTTACGGGAGGATCAAATATACTGCTTAGATGCGTCCAACGGCCCAACCTGTTGGAATGGCCAGGATGGC
GGGCTAGAAGGCTTACGGCAGAAGGGCTGGAGTCTAGTCAGCTTATTGATGATAGATAGAGAATCTCAAA
TCAGGAACACAAGAACCAAAATACTAGCTCAAGGAGACAACCAGGTTTTATGTCCGACATACATGTTGTC
GCCAGGGCTATCTCAAGAGGGGCTCCTCTATGAATTGGAGAGAATATCAAGGAATGCACTTTCGATATAC
AGAGCCGTCGAGGAAGGGGCATCTAAGCTAGGGCTGATCATCAAGAAAGAAGAGACCATGTGTAGTTATG
ACTTCCTCATCTATGGAAAAACCCCTTTGTTTAGAGGTAACATATTGGTGCCTGAGTCCAAAAGATGGGC
CAGAGTCTCTTGCGTCTCTAATGACCAAATAGTCAACCTCGCCAATATAATGTCGACAGTGTCCACCAAT
GCGCTAACAGTGGCACAACACTCTCAATCTTTGATCAAACCGATGAGGGATTTTCTGCTCATGTCAGTAC
AGGCAGTCTTTCACTACCTGCTATTTAGCCCAATCTTAAAGGGAAGAGTTTACAAGATTCTGAGCGCTGA
AGGGGAGAGCTTTCTCCTAGCCATGTCAAGGATAATCTATCTAGATCCTTCTTTGGGAGGGATATCTGGA
ATGTCCCTCGGAAGATTCCATATACGACAGTTCTCAGACCCTGTCTCTGAAGGGTTATCCTTCTGGAGAG
AGATCTGGTTAAGCTCCCAAGAGTCCTGGATTCACGCGTTGTGTCAAGAGGCTGGAAACCCAGATCTTGG
AGAGAGAACACTCGAGAGCTTCACTCGCCTTCTAGAAGATCCGACCACCTTAAATATCAGAGGAGGGGCC
AGTCCTACCATTCTACTCAAGGATGCAATCAGAAAGGCTTTATATGACGAGGTGGACAAGGTGGAAAATT
CAGAGTTTCGAGAGGCAATCCTGTTGTCCAAGACCCATAGAGATAATTTTATACTCTTCTTAATATCTGT
TGAGCCTCTGTTTCCTCGATTTCTCAGTGAGCTATTCAGTTCGTCTTTTTTGGGAATCCCCGAGTCAATC
ATTGGATTGATACAAAACTCCCGAACGATAAGAAGGCAGTTTAGAAAGAGTCTCTCAAAAACTTTAGAAG
AATCCTTCTACAACTCAGAGATCCACGGGATTAGTCGGATGACCCAGACACCTCAGAGGGTTGGGGGGGT
GTGGCCTTGCTCTTCAGAGAGGGCAGATCTACTTAGGGAGATCTCTTGGGGAAGAAAAGTGGTAGGCACG
ACAGTTCCTCACCCTTCTGAGATGTTGGGATTACTTCCCAAGTCCTCTATTTCTTGCACTTGTGGAGCAA
CAGGAGGAGGCAATCCTAGAGTTTCTGTATCAGTACTCCCGTCCTTTGATCAGTCATTTTTTTCACGAGG
CCCCCTAAAGGGATACTTGGGCTCGTCCACCTCTATGTCGACCCAGCTATTCCATGCATGGGAAAAAGTC
ACTAATGTTCATGTGGTGAAGAGAGCTCTATCGTTAAAAGAATCTATAAACTGGTTCATTACTAGAGATT
CCAACTTGGCTCAAGCTCTAATTAGGAACATTATGTCTCTGACAGGCCCTGATTTCCCTCTAGAGGAGGC
CCCTGTCTTCAAAAGGACGGGGTCAGCCTTGCATAGGTTCAAGTCTGCCAGATACAGCGAAGGAGGGTAT
TCTTCTGTCTGCCCGAACCTCCTCTCTCATATTTCTGTTAGTACAGACACCATGTCTGATTTGACCCAAG
ACGGGAAGAACTACGATTTCATGTTCCAGCCATTGATGCTTTATGCACAGACATGGACATCAGAGCTGGT
ACAGAGAGACACAAGGCTAAGAGACTCTACGTTTCATTGGCACCTCCGATGCAACAGGTGTGTGAGACCC
ATTGACGACGTGACCCTGGAGACCTCTCAGATCTTCGAGTTTCCGGATGTGTCGAAAAGAATATCCAGAA
TGGTTTCTGGGGCTGTGCCTCACTTCCAGAGGCTTCCCGATATCCGTCTGAGACCAGGAGATTTTGAATC
TCTAAGCGGTAGAGAAAAGTCTCACCATATCGGATCAGCTCAGGGGCTCTTATACTCAATCTTAGTGGCA
ATTCACGACTCAGGATACAATGATGGAACCATCTTCCCTGTCAACATATACGGCAAGGTTTCCCCTAGAG
ACTATTTGAGAGGGCTCGCAAGGGGAGTATTGATAGGATCCTCGATTTGCTTCTTGACAAGAATGACAAA
TATCAATATTAATAGACCTCTTGAATTGGTCTCAGGGGTAATCTCATATATTCTCCTGAGGCTAGATAAC
CATCCCTCCTTGTACATAATGCTCAGAGAACCGTCTCTTAGAGGAGAGATATTTTCTATCCCTCAGAAAA
TCCCCGCCGCTTATCCAACCACTATGAAAGAAGGCAACAGATCAATCTTGTGTTATCTCCAACATGTGCT
ACGCTATGAGCGAGAGATAATCACGGCGTCTCCAGAGAATGACTGGCTATGGATCTTTTCAGACTTTAGA
AGTGCCAAAATGACGTACCTATCCCTCATTACTTACCAGTCTCATCTTCTACTCCAGAGGGTTGAGAGAA
ACCTATCTAAGAGTATGAGAGATAACCTGCGACAATTGAGTTCTTTGATGAGGCAGGTGCTGGGCGGGCA
CGGAGAAGATACCTTAGAGTCAGACGACAACATTCAACGACTGCTAAAAGACTCTTTACGAAGGACAAGA
TGGGTGGATCAAGAGGTGCGCCATGCAGCTAGAACCATGACTGGAGATTACAGCCCCAACAAGAAGGTGT
CCCGTAAGGTAGGATGTTCAGAATGGGTCTGCTCTGCTCAACAGGTTGCAGTCTCTACCTCAGCAAACCC
GGCCCCTGTCTCGGAGCTTGACATAAGGGCCCTCTCTAAGAGGTTCCAGAACCCTTTGATCTCGGGCTTG
AGAGTGGTTCAGTGGGCAACCGGTGCTCATTATAAGCTTAAGCCTATTCTAGATGATCTCAATGTTTTCC
CATCTCTCTGCCTTGTAGTTGGGGACGGGTCAGGGGGGATATCAAGGGCAGTCCTCAACATGTTTCCAGA
TGCCAAGCTTGTGTTCAACAGTCTTTTAGAGGTGAATGACCTGATGGCTTCCGGAACACATCCACTGCCT
CCTTCAGCAATCATGAGGGGAGGAAATGATATCGTCTCCAGAGTGATAGATCTTGACTCAATCTGGGAAA
AACCGTCCGACTTGAGAAACTTGGCAACCTGGAAATACTTCCAGTCAGTCCAAAAGCAGGTCAACATGTC
CTATGACCTCATTATTTGCGATGCAGAAGTTACTGACATTGCATCTATCAACCGGATCACCCTGTTAATG
TCCGATTTTGCATTGTCTATAGATGGACCACTCTATTTGGTCTTCAAAACTTATGGGACTATGCTAGTAA
ATCCAAACTACAAGGCTATTCAACACCTGTCAAGAGCGTTCCCCTCGGTCACAGGGTTTATCACCCAAGT
AACTTCGTCTTTTTCATCTGAGCTCTACCTCCGATTCTCCAAACGAGGGAAGTTTTTCAGAGATGCTGAG
TACTTGACCTCTTCCACCCTTCGAGAAATGAGCCTTGTGTTATTCAATTGTAGCAGCCCCAAGAGTGAGA
TGCAGAGAGCTCGTTCCTTGAACTATCAGGATCTTGTGAGAGGATTTCCTGAAGAAATCATATCAAATCC
TTACAATGAGATGATCATAACTCTGATTGACAGTGATGTAGAATCTTTTCTAGTCCACAAGATGGTTGAT
GATCTTGAGTTACAGAGGGGAACTCTGTCTAAAGTGGCTATCATTATAGCCATCATGATAGTTTTCTCCA
ACAGAGTCTTCAACGTTTCCAAACCCCTAACTGACCCCTCGTTCTATCCACCGTCTGATCCCAAAATCCT
GAGGCACTTCAACATATGTTGCAGTACTATGATGTATCTATCTACTGCTTTAGGTGACGTCCCTAGCTTC
GCAAGACTTCACGACCTGTATAACAGACCTATAACTTATTACTTCAGAAAGCAAGTCATTCGAGGGAACG
TTTATCTATCTTGGAGTTGGTCCAACGACACCTCAGTGTTCAAAAGGGTAGCCTGTAATTCTAGCCTGAG
TCTGTCATCTCACTGGATCAGGTTGATTTACAAGATAGTGAAGACTACCAGACTCGTTGGCAGCATCAAG
GATCTATCCAGAGAAGTGGAAAGACACCTTCATAGGTACAACAGGTGGATCACCCTAGAGGATATCAGAT
CTAGATCATCCCTACTAGACTACAGTTGCCTGTGAACCGGATACTCCTGGAAGCCTGCCCATGCTAAGAC
TCTTGTGTGATGTATCTTGAAAAAAACAAGATCCTAAATCTGAACCTTTGGTTGTTTGATTGTTTTTCTC
ATTTTTGTTGTTTATTTGTTAAGCGTGGGTCGGCATGGCATCTCCACCTCCTCGCGGTCCGACCTGGGCA
TCCGAAGGAGGACGCACGTCCACTCGGATGGCTAAGGGAGGGGCGGGGATCCGGCTGCTAACAAAGCCCG
AAAGGAAGCTGAGTTGGCTGCTGCCACCGCTGAGCAATAACTAGCATAACCCCTTGGGGCCTCTAAACGG
GTCTTGAGGGGTTTTTTGCTGAAAGGAGGAACTATATCCGGATCCACTAGTTCTAGAGCGGCCGCCACCG
CGGTGGAGCTCCAGCTTTTGTTCCCTTTAGTGAGGGTTAATTGCGCGCTTGGCGTAATCATGGTCATAGC
TGTTTCCTGTGTGAAATTGTTATCCGCTCACAATTCCACACAACATACGAGCCGGAAGCATAAAGTGTAA
AGCCTGGGGTGCCTAATGAGTGAGCTAACTCACATTAATTGCGTTGCGCTCACTGCCCGCTTTCCAGTCG
GGAAACCTGTCGTGCCAGCTGCATTAATGAATCGGCCAACGCGCGGGGAGAGGCGGTTTGCGTATTGGGC
GCTCTTCCGCTTCCTCGCTCACTGACTCGCTGCGCTCGGTCGTTCGGCTGCGGCGAGCGGTATCAGCTCA
CTCAAAGGCGGTAATACGGTTATCCACAGAATCAGGGGATAACGCAGGAAAGAACATGTGAGCAAAAGGC
CAGCAAAAGGCCAGGAACCGTAAAAAGGCCGCGTTGCTGGCGTTTTTCCATAGGCTCCGCCCCCCTGACG
AGCATCACAAAAATCGACGCTCAAGTCAGAGGTGGCGAAACCCGACAGGACTATAAAGATACCAGGCGTT
TCCCCCTGGAAGCTCCCTCGTGCGCTCTCCTGTTCCGACCCTGCCGCTTACCGGATACCTGTCCGCCTTT
CTCCCTTCGGGAAGCGTGGCGCTTTCTCATAGCTCACGCTGTAGGTATCTCAGTTCGGTGTAGGTCGTTC
GCTCCAAGCTGGGCTGTGTGCACGAACCCCCCGTTCAGCCCGACCGCTGCGCCTTATCCGGTAACTATCG
TCTTGAGTCCAACCCGGTAAGACACGACTTATCGCCACTGGCAGCAGCCACTGGTAACAGGATTAGCAGA
GCGAGGTATGTAGGCGGTGCTACAGAGTTCTTGAAGTGGTGGCCTAACTACGGCTACACTAGAAGGACAG
TATTTGGTATCTGCGCTCTGCTGAAGCCAGTTACCTTCGGAAAAAGAGTTGGTAGCTCTTGATCCGGCAA
ACAAACCACCGCTGGTAGCGGTGGTTTTTTTGTTTGCAAGCAGCAGATTACGCGCAGAAAAAAAGGATCT
CAAGAAGATCCTTTGATCTTTTCTACGGGGTCTGACGCTCAGTGGAACGAAAACTCACGTTAAGGGATTT
TGGTCATGAGATTATCAAAAAGGATCTTCACCTAGATCCTTTTAAATTAAAAATGAAGTTTTAAATCAAT
CTAAAGTATATATGAGTAAACTTGGTCTGACAGTTACCAATGCTTAATCAGTGAGGCACCTATCTCAGCG
ATCTGTCTATTTCGTTCATCCATAGTTGCCTGACTCCCCGTCGTGTAGATAACTACGATACGGGAGGGCT
TACCATCTGGCCCCAGTGCTGCAATGATACCGCGAGACCCACGCTCACCGGCTCCAGATTTATCAGCAAT
AAACCAGCCAGCCGGAAGGGCCGAGCGCAGAAGTGGTCCTGCAACTTTATCCGCCTCCATCCAGTCTATT
AATTGTTGCCGGGAAGCTAGAGTAAGTAGTTCGCCAGTTAATAGTTTGCGCAACGTTGTTGCCATTGCTA
CAGGCATCGTGGTGTCACGCTCGTCGTTTGGTATGGCTTCATTCAGCTCCGGTTCCCAACGATCAAGGCG
AGTTACATGATCCCCCATGTTGTGCAAAAAAGCGGTTAGCTCCTTCGGTCCTCCGATCGTTGTCAGAAGT
AAGTTGGCCGCAGTGTTATCACTCATGGTTATGGCAGCACTGCATAATTCTCTTACTGTCATGCCATCCG
TAAGATGCTTTTCTGTGACTGGTGAGTACTCAACCAAGTCATTCTGAGAATAGTGTATGCGGCGACCGAG
TTGCTCTTGCCCGGCGTCAATACGGGATAATACCGCGCCACATAGCAGAACTTTAAAAGTGCTCATCATT
GGAAAACGTTCTTCGGGGCGAAAACTCTCAAGGATCTTACCGCTGTTGAGATCCAGTTCGATGTAACCCA
CTCGTGCACCCAACTGATCTTCAGCATCTTTTACTTTCACCAGCGTTTCTGGGTGAGCAAAAACAGGAAG
GCAAAATGCCGCAAAAAAGGGAATAAGGGCGACACGGAAATGTTGAATACTCATACTCTTCCTTTTTCAA
TATTATTGAAGCATTTATCAGGGTTATTGTCTCATGAGCGGATACATATTTGAATGTATTTAGAAAAATA
AACAAATAGGGGTTCCGCGCACATTTCCCCGAAAAGTGCCACCTG
