>Addgene plasmid #52489 | pRVdG-4RFP | addgene partial sequence | sequence record 94907 | B19L-R 5'-CGATTGGGTCAATAGGGTCA-3'
GGTTGAGAAGTGTTGCCAGTTGTTCTTCTGATCTAATGTTTTTTTCTCGACTGAAAAGCTTAGATGACCC
AGCACTTTATAAGCTAGCTTACTTGTACAGCTCGTCCATGCCATTAAGTTTGTGCCCCAGTTTGCTAGGG
AGGTCGCAGTATCTGGCCACAGCCACCTCGTGCTGCTCGACGTAGGTCTCTTTGTCGGCCTCCTTGATTC
TTTCCAGTCTGTGGTCCACATAGTAGACGCCGGGCATCTTGAGGTTCTTAGCGGGTTTCTTGGATCTGTA
TGTGGTCTTGAAGTTGCAGATCAGGTGGCCCCCGCCCACGAGCTTCAGGGCCATGTCGGTTCTGCCTTCC
AGGCCGCCGTCAGCGGGGTACAGCATCTCGGTGTTGGCCTCCCAGCCGAGTGTTTTCTTCTGCATCACAG
GGCCGTTGGATGGGAAGTTCACCCCTCTGATCTTGACGTTGTAGATGAGGCAGCCGTCCTGGAGGCTGGT
GTCCTGGGTAGCGGTCAGCACGCCCCCGTCTTCGTATGTGGTGACTCTCTCCCATGTGAAGCCCTCAGGG
AAGGACTGCTTAAAGAAGTCGGGGATGCCCTGGGTGTGGTTGATGAAGGTTCTGCTGCCGTACATGAAGC
TGGTAGCCAGGATGTCGAAGGCGAAGGGGAGAGGGCCGCCCTCGACCACCTTGATTCTCATGGTCTGGGT
GCCCTCGTAGGGCTTGCCTTCG
