>Addgene plasmid #52489 | pRVdG-4RFP | addgene partial sequence | sequence record 94909 | mTagBFP-R 5'-gtgccctccatgtacagctt-3'
CGCCCTTAGACACCATGGTGGCGGCTTTCCCGGGGTCTTTTGAGGGATGTTAATAGTTTTTTTCACATCC
AAGAGGATCAAAATGTAAAGGTAATCAACTTGACTTTGATGAAATGCAGCGGTTTAATGGCACCATAACA
TGTTTTTTGTTATATTGCTCCCAAGGGTTGGAGTTGAGCCCATATGTTCTCTCCTCCAGAGGTAAACAAG
TGATAAATTTGCGGGATATAATCTGATTATTCTAGAAGCAGAGAGGAATCTTTGTCCTCTTCGGACCTTT
GTGTCTGAAGAGACATGTCAGACCATAGTTGACATGCTCTCGGGTTCATGTTGATACACCAGACTCTGCC
CTGGATATGACACTGTTTTGCAATCACTCTTATTTGCAATCCGACGAACTCAGTATCATCATCCCAAGTG
ATCTCCTGAGAGTATTCCAACTCCTCCCCTTCAAGAGGGCCCCTGGAATCAGCCCACTGGAAGATAAAGG
TTCTCCTCAATTTGTATACCCAGTTCAGGCCCTCAGGGACTGGAGATCCTGACAAAGCCAGTCCAATAAC
CACTTTGACTAACCCGATCATCCTATGATTCCCAGAATATATCTCGTCGAATGATTTCAGAATGTGCCGC
AGGATCCTGAACGAGTAACCATTCGGGCTACACACTTTAACCCTTCCGTTGATACAAAAGTTCCTCATGT
TCTTCTTGCCTGTAAGTTCTTTCAGCGGGACGTATTCAGGGGGTGGAAGCCACAAGTCATCGTCATCCAG
AGGGGCTGACGCGGGAGAGGATTTTTGAGTGTCCTCGTCCCTGCGGTTTTTCACTATCTTACGTAGG
